Addgene plasmid #193650: pCMV-dCas12a-eAID
Purpose: Expression of base editor dCas12a-eAID in mammalian cells for base editing, along with non-fused EGFP fluorescence
Depositing lab: Liangxue Lai. Depositing organization: Guangzhou Institute of Biomedicine and Health (GIBH), Chinese Academy of Sciences. Publication: Multiplexed base editing through Cas12a variant-mediated cytosine and adenine base editors. Chen F, Lian M, Ma B, Gou S, Luo X, Yang K, Shi H, Xie J, Ge W, Ouyang Z, Lai C, Li N, Zhang Q, Jin Q, Liang Y, Chen T, Wang J, Zhao X, Li L, Yu M, Ye Y, Wang K, Wu H, Lai L. Commun Biol. 2022 Nov 2;5(1):1163. doi: 10.1038/s42003-022-04152-8. PubMed 36323848.
Backbone
  Vector backbone: pCMV
  Vector type: Mammalian Expression
Growth in bacteria
  Bacterial resistance: Ampicillin, 100 μg/mL
  Growth temperature: 37°C
  Growth strain: DH5alpha
  Copy number: High Copy
Gene/Insert
  Gene/Insert name: dLbCas12a-eAID, EGFP
  Species: Synthetic
  Promoter: CMV
  Cloning method: Unknown
  Sequencing primers: 5′ CMV
Terms and licenses: Academic/Nonprofit Terms; Industry Terms: Not Available to Industry
How to cite: pCMV-dCas12a-eAID was a gift from Liangxue Lai (Addgene plasmid # 193650 ; http://n2t.net/addgene:193650 ; RRID:Addgene_193650)
