[The description below was written by a language model from this plasmid's Addgene catalogue record and pLannotate feature annotations shown in this document.]
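Description:
pCMV-dCas12a-eAID is a 9.8 kb mammalian expression plasmid on a pCMV backbone that produces a Cas12a-based cytosine base editor together with a separate EGFP reporter. It is propagated in E. coli as a high-copy plasmid through a ColE1/pUC-type origin and selected with ampicillin via the β-lactamase gene. Remnants of lac regulatory elements, a pBR322 bom fragment and a short SV40 promoter fragment are backbone carry-over rather than functional parts of the payload. No mammalian selection marker is annotated.

Expression is driven by the CMV enhancer and immediate early promoter, with a T7 promoter just downstream, and is terminated by the bGH polyadenylation signal. The open reading frame begins with a fragment of human AICDA (activation-induced cytidine deaminase), corresponding to the engineered "eAID" deaminase named in the record. It is followed by a short stretch that the annotation tool matched to ABE7.10, most likely a shared linker sequence rather than an adenine deaminase domain. The large unannotated interval that follows, roughly 4.7 kb, is where the catalytically dead Lachnospiraceae Cas12a (dLbCas12a) listed as the insert would sit, although the feature table does not label it. Downstream lies the phage PBS2 uracil glycosylase inhibitor (UGI), which blocks excision of the uracil generated by deamination and so favours C-to-T outcomes. An E2A ribosome-skipping peptide then links the editor to EGFP, so the fluorescent protein is released unfused and marks transfected cells.

No crRNA expression cassette is annotated, so a guide would need to be supplied separately. The plasmid is intended for transient expression in mammalian cells for targeted, potentially multiplexed, cytosine base editing.
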