Features (pLannotate 1.2.2; 19 found; start..end, strand, type, name):
    132..335     +  promoter       CMV promoter: human cytomegalovirus (CMV) immediate early promoter
    377..395     +  promoter       T7 promoter: promoter for bacteriophage T7 RNA polymerase
    466..1008    +  CDS            AICDA (fragment): AICDA_HUMAN - Also known as AID. Experimental evidence at protein level: Swiss-Prot protein existence level 1. Single-stranded DNA-specific cytidine deaminase. Involved in somatic hypermutation (SHM), gene conversion, and class-switch recombination (CSR) in B-lymphocytes by deaminating C to U during transcription of Ig-variable (V) and Ig-switch (S) region DNA. Required for several crucial steps of B-cell terminal differentiation necessary for efficient antibody responses (PubMed:18722174, PubMed:21385873, PubMed:21518874, PubMed:27716525). May also play a role in the epigenetic regulation of
   1009..1056    +  CDS            ABE(7.10) (fragment): adenine base editor comprising wild-type E. coli TadA fused to the evolved TadA*(7.10) mutant (Gaudelli et al., 2017)
   5773..6021    +  CDS            UGI: UNGI_BPPB2 - Experimental evidence at protein level: Swiss-Prot protein existence level 1. This protein binds specifically and reversibly to the host uracil-DNA glycosylase, preventing removal of uracil residues from PBS2 DNA by the host uracil-excision repair system. From Bacillus phage PBS2 (Bacteriophage PBS2).
   6064..6123    +  CDS            E2A: 2A peptide from equine rhinitis A virus polyprotein Eukaryotic ribosomes fail to insert a peptide bond between the Gly and Pro residues, yielding separate polypeptides.
   6124..6840    +  CDS            EGFP: the original enhanced GFP (Yang et al., 1996) mammalian codon-optimized
   6886..7110    +  polyA_signal   bGH poly(A) signal: bovine growth hormone polyadenylation signal
   7114..7135    +  promoter       SV40 promoter (fragment): SV40 enhancer and early promoter
   7140..7156    +  misc_feature   MCS (fragment): pBluescript multiple cloning site
   7205..7221    -  protein_bind   lac operator: The lac repressor binds to the lac operator to inhibit transcription in E. coli. This inhibition can be relieved by adding lactose or isopropyl-β-D-thiogalactopyranoside (IPTG). lac repressor encoded by lacI
   7229..7259    -  promoter       lac promoter: promoter for the E. coli lac operon
   7274..7295    -  protein_bind   CAP binding site: CAP binding activates transcription in the presence of cAMP. E. coli catabolite activator protein
   7308..7400    -  CDS            lacI (fragment): lac repressor; lacI; The lac repressor binds to the lac operator to inhibit transcription in E. coli. This inhibition can be relieved by adding lactose or isopropyl-β-D-thiogalactopyranoside (IPTG).
   7583..8171    -  rep_origin     ori: high-copy-number ColE1/pMB1/pBR322/pUC origin of replication
   8342..9202    -  CDS            AmpR: β-lactamase; bla; confers resistance to ampicillin, carbenicillin, and related antibiotics
   9203..9307    -  promoter       AmpR promoter: bla
   9378..9422    -  misc_feature   bom (fragment): basis of mobility region from pBR322
   9577..131     +  enhancer       CMV enhancer (across the origin): human cytomegalovirus immediate early enhancer
>Addgene plasmid #193650 | pCMV-dCas12a-eAID | addgene full sequence | sequence record 422061 | Addgene NGS Result
ATATGCCAAGTACGCCCCCTATTGACGTCAATGACGGTAAATGGCCCGCCTGGCATTATGCCCAGTACAT
GACCTTATGGGACTTTCCTACTTGGCAGTACATCTACGTATTAGTCATCGCTATTACCATGGTGATGCGG
TTTTGGCAGTACATCAATGGGCGTGGATAGCGGTTTGACTCACGGGGATTTCCAAGTCTCCACCCCATTG
ACGTCAATGGGAGTTTGTTTTGGCACCAAAATCAACGGGACTTTCCAAAATGTCGTAACAACTCCGCCCC
ATTGACGCAAATGGGCGGTAGGCGTGTACGGTGGGAGGTCTATATAAGCAGAGCTGGTTTAGTGAACCGT
CAGATCCGCTAGAGATCCGCGGCCGCTAATACGACTCACTATAGGGAGAGCCGCCACCATGAAACGGACA
GCCGACGGAAGCGAGTTCGAGTCACCAAAGAAGAAGCGGAAAGTCGATTCTCTGCTGATGAACCGGAGAG
AGTTCCTGTATCAGTTTAAGAATGTGAGGTGGGCAAAGGGCAGGCGCGAGACCTACCTGTGCTATGTGGT
GAAGCGGAGAGATAGCGCCACAAGCTTCTCCCTGGACTTTGGCTACCTGCGGAACAAGAATGGCTGCCAC
GTGGAGCTGCTGTTCCTGAGATACATCTCCGACTGGGATCTGGACCCCGGCAGGTGTTATCGCGTGACCT
GGTTCATCTCTTGGAGCCCTTGCTACGATTGTGCCCGGCACGTGGCCGACTTTCTGAGAGGCAACCCAAA
TCTGTCCCTGAGGATCTTCACCGCCCGCCTGTATTTTTGCGAGGATAGGAAGGCAGAGCCAGAGGGACTG
AGGCGCCTGCACAGGGCCGGCGTGCAGATCGCCATCATGACATTCAAGGACTACTTTTATTGTTGGAACA
CCTTCGTGGAGAATCACGGACGGACCTTCAAGGCATGGGAGGGACTGCACGAGAACTCCGTGCGGCTGTC
TAGACAGCTGCGGAGAATCCTGCTGCCCAGCGGCAGCGAGACTCCCGGGACCTCAGAGTCCGCCACACCC
GAAAGTATGTCAAAGCTGGAGAAATTCACCAACTGTTATAGCCTGTCTAAGACCCTGCGCTTCAAGGCAA
TCCCAGTGGGCAAGACACAAGAGAACATTGACAACAAACGGCTCCTGGTGGAGGATGAGAAGAGGGCTGA
AGATTACAAGGGCGTTAAGAAGCTGCTGGATAGGTACTATCTGTCATTCATCAACGATGTCCTCCACAGT
ATCAAGCTGAAGAATCTGAACAATTACATTTCTCTGTTCCGGAAGAAGACACGGACCGAGAAGGAGAACA
AAGAGCTGGAGAATCTGGAGATCAACCTGAGGAAAGAAATAGCTAAGGCTTTCAAAGGGAACGAGGGTTA
CAAGTCCCTGTTCAAGAAAGACATTATCGAGACTATTCTGCCTGAGTTCCTGGACGATAAAGATGAGATC
GCCCTCGTCAATTCCTTCAATGGGTTTACCACAGCCTTTACCGGCTTCTTCGACAATAGAGAGAATATGT
TCTCTGAAGAGGCCAAATCCACTAGCATCGCCTTTCGCTGCATAAACGAGAACCTGACTAGGTACATCAG
CAATATGGACATCTTTGAGAAAGTCGATGCCATATTCGACAAACATGAGGTGCAGGAGATTAAGGAGAAG
ATCCTGAACTCAGATTACGATGTCGAAGATTTCTTCGAGGGAGAGTTCTTCAACTTCGTGCTCACACAAG
AGGGCATTGATGTGTACAATGCAATCATTGGAGGGTTCGTGACAGAGAGTGGCGAGAAGATAAAGGGCCT
GAACGAGTATATCAACCTCTACAACCAGAAAACCAAGCAGAAACTGCCTAAGTTCAAGCCACTGTACAAA
CAAGTGCTCTCAGATAGGGAAAGCCTGAGCTTCTACGGTGAAGGGTATACATCAGATGAAGAAGTGCTCG
AAGTGTTCCGCAACACCCTCAATAAGAACAGTGAAATCTTCTCTTCAATCAAGAAGCTGGAGAAACTGTT
CAAGAATTTCGATGAGTACTCCTCTGCCGGAATCTTTGTGAAGAATGGCCCTGCAATATCCACTATTAGC
AAAGACATCTTTGGCGAGTGGAACGTTATCAGGGATAAGTGGAATGCCGAGTACGATGATATTCATCTCA
AGAAGAAAGCCGTGGTTACAGAGAAATACGAGGATGATAGACGCAAGAGCTTTAAGAAGATTGGTAGCTT
CTCTCTCGAACAGCTGCAGGAGTACGCCGACGCTGACCTGTCAGTCGTGGAGAAACTCAAGGAGATCATA
ATCCAGAAGGTGGATGAAATCTACAAAGTGTATGGAAGCTCTGAGAAACTCTTCGATGCAGACTTTGTTC
TGGAGAAGAGTCTGAAGAAGAACGACGCAGTGGTTGCTATCATGAAGGACCTGCTGGATTCTGTTAAGTC
TTTCGAGAATTACATTAAGGCATTCTTTGGTGAAGGGAAGGAGACAAATAGGGACGAGAGCTTCTATGGC
GACTTTGTTCTGGCCTACGACATCCTCCTCAAGGTTGACCACATCTATGACGCTATACGGAATTACGTTA
CCCAGAAGCCCTATAGCAAAGACAAGTTCAAGCTGTATTTCCAGAATCCACAGTTTATGGGTGGGTGGGA
TAAAGACAAAGAAACAGATTACAGGGCCACTATCCTGCGGTACGGCAGCAAATACTATCTGGCTATCATG
GATAAGAAGTACGCCAAATGCCTCCAGAAGATCGACAAGGACGACGTGAACGGTAACTACGAGAAGATCA
ATTACAAGCTCCTGCCAGGACCTAACAAGATGCTGCCCAAGGTGTTCTTCTCCAAGAAATGGATGGCCTA
CTATAACCCAAGCGAGGACATTCAGAAGATATACAAGAATGGGACATTCAAGAAGGGCGATATGTTCAAC
CTCAACGACTGCCACAAGCTGATTGATTTCTTCAAGGATAGCATTTCTCGCTATCCCAAGTGGTCTAATG
CATACGATTTCAACTTCAGCGAGACTGAGAAGTACAAAGACATCGCTGGCTTCTACCGGGAGGTGGAAGA
GCAAGGCTATAAGGTGTCATTCGAATCCGCTTCTAAGAAGGAAGTGGATAAGCTCGTGGAAGAGGGTAAG
CTGTACATGTTCCAGATATACAACAAAGACTTCAGCGATAAGAGCCACGGCACTCCAAACCTCCATACTA
TGTATTTCAAGCTGCTGTTTGACGAGAACAACCACGGACAGATTAGGCTGTCAGGAGGCGCAGAACTCTT
CATGCGCAGAGCTTCACTGAAGAAGGAGGAACTCGTTGTCCACCCAGCCAATAGCCCTATAGCCAATAAG
AATCCAGACAATCCTAAGAAAACCACTACTCTGTCTTACGATGTGTATAAGGATAAGAGATTCTCTGAAG
ATCAGTACGAACTGCACATACCCATTGCCATTAACAAGTGCCCTAAGAACATCTTCAAGATTAACACAGA
GGTTAGAGTGCTCCTGAAACACGACGATAACCCTTATGTTATAGGCATTGCTCGCGGAGAGAGAAACCTG
CTGTACATCGTCGTGGTGGACGGCAAAGGCAACATCGTGGAACAGTACAGTCTCAATGAAATCATTAACA
ATTTCAACGGAATCCGCATTAAGACCGACTACCATTCTCTCCTCGACAAGAAGGAGAAAGAAAGGTTCGA
AGCAAGACAGAATTGGACAAGTATAGAGAATATCAAAGAACTGAAGGCTGGGTACATCTCTCAGGTTGTG
CACAAGATATGTGAGCTGGTGGAGAAGTACGACGCTGTTATCGCCCTCGCGGACCTGAATAGCGGCTTCA
AGAACTCCAGGGTGAAGGTGGAGAAGCAGGTGTATCAGAAGTTCGAGAAGATGCTGATCGACAAGCTCAA
CTATATGGTGGACAAGAAATCCAATCCTTGCGCTACTGGTGGAGCCCTGAAGGGCTATCAAATCACCAAT
AAGTTCGAATCTTTCAAGTCTATGAGCACCCAGAATGGCTTCATCTTCTACATACCCGCATGGCTGACAT
CCAAGATTGATCCCTCTACCGGATTTGTTAATCTGCTCAAGACTAAGTACACCTCTATTGCTGACTCAAA
GAAGTTCATATCATCATTTGACCGCATCATGTACGTGCCAGAAGAGGACCTGTTCGAGTTTGCCCTGGAT
TACAAGAATTTCTCTCGGACTGACGCCGACTACATCAAGAAGTGGAAGCTCTACTCTTATGGTAATCGGA
TTCGCATATTCCGCAATCCCAAGAAGAATAACGTGTTCGATTGGGAGGAAGTTTGCCTCACCAGCGCTTA
CAAGGAGCTGTTCAATAAGTATGGGATTAACTACCAGCAGGGCGACATAAGAGCCCTGCTGTGCGAACAA
TCTGATAAGGCATTCTATTCCTCTTTCATGGCACTGATGTCACTGATGCTGCAAATGCGCAATTCCATCA
CCGGAAGAACAGACGTGGCCTTTCTGATCTCTCCTGTCAAGAACTCAGATGGCATCTTCTACGATTCCCG
CAACTATGAAGCACAGGAGAATGCTATCCTGCCTAAGAATGCCGATGCAAATGGAGCCTATAACATCGCC
AGAAAGGTCCTCTGGGCCATAGGACAATTCAAGAAAGCTGAAGATGAGAAGCTGGACAAGGTGAAGATCG
CCATTTCAAACAAAGAGTGGCTCGAATATGCTCAGACCTCAGTGAAGCATGGATCACCCAAGAAGAAACG
GAAAGTGTCTGGTGGTTCTACTAATCTGTCAGATATTATTGAAAAGGAGACCGGTAAGCAACTGGTTATC
CAGGAATCCATCCTCATGCTCCCAGAGGAGGTGGAAGAAGTCATTGGGAACAAGCCGGAAAGCGATATAC
TCGTGCACACCGCCTACGACGAGAGCACCGACGAGAATGTCATGCTTCTGACTAGCGACGCCCCTGAATA
CAAGCCTTGGGCTCTGGTCATACAGGATAGCAACGGTGAGAACAAGATTAAGATGCTCTCTGGTGGTTCT
CCCAAGAAGAAGAGGAAAGTCGGGCCCGAGGGCAGAGGAAGTCTGCTAACATGCGGTGACGTCGAGGAGA
ATCCTGGCCCAACTAATCTGTCAGATATTATTGAAAAGGAGACCGGTAAGCAACTGGTTATCCAGGAATC
CATCCTCATGCTCCCAGAGGAGGTGGAAGAAGTCATTGGGAACAAGCCGGAAAGCGATATACTCGTGCAC
ACCGCCTACGACGAGAGCACCGACGAGAATGTCATGCTTCTGACTAGCGACGCCCCTGAATACAAGCCTT
GGGCTCTGGTCATACAGGATAGCAACGGTGAGAACAAGATTAAGATGCTCCCCAAGAAGAAGAGGAAAGT
CGCTACTAACTTCAGCCTGCTGAAGCAGGCTGGAGACGTGGAGGAGAACCCTGGACCTACCAACCTGTCC
GATATCATTGAGAAAGAGACCGGCAAACAGCTGGTGATCCAGGAGAGCATCCTGATGCTGCCCGAAGAGG
TGGAGGAAGTGATCGGCAACAAGCCCGAGTCCGACATCCTGGTGCACACAGCCTATGATGAATCCACCGA
CGAGAACGTGATGCTGCTGACCTCCGATGCTCCCGAGTATAAACCCTGGGCACTGGTGATCCAGGACTCT
AATGGAGAGAACAAGATCAAGATGCTGCCCAAGAAGAAGAGGAAAGTCGAAGGACGGGGCTCCCTCCTGA
CCTGTGGCGATGTGGAAGAGAACCCCGGCCCCACAAACCTCAGTGACATTATCGAGAAGGAAACAGGAAA
ACAGCTCGTCATTCAAGAATCTATTCTTATGTTGCCTGAGGAAGTCGAAGAGGTTATTGGCAATAAACCT
GAATCTGATATTCTTGTCCATACCGCTTACGATGAGTCCACAGATGAAAATGTTATGCTGCTCACATCTG
ACGCACCAGAGTACAAACCATGGGCGCTCGTTATTCAAGATTCCAACGGCGAAAACAAAATCAAAATGCT
TTCTGGTGGTTCTCCTAAAAAAAAAAGAAAGGTGGGCTCGGGCCAGTGTACTAATTATGCTCTCTTGAAA
TTGGCTGGAGATGTTGAGAGCAACCCAGGTCCCGTGAGCAAGGGCGAGGAGCTGTTCACCGGGGTGGTGC
CCATCCTGGTCGAGCTGGACGGCGACGTAAACGGCCACAAGTTCAGCGTGTCCGGCGAGGGCGAGGGCGA
TGCCACCTACGGCAAGCTGACCCTGAAGTTCATCTGCACCACCGGCAAGCTGCCCGTGCCCTGGCCCACC
CTCGTGACCACCCTGACCTACGGCGTGCAGTGCTTCAGCCGCTACCCCGACCACATGAAGCAGCACGACT
TCTTCAAGTCCGCCATGCCCGAAGGCTACGTCCAGGAGCGCACCATCTTCTTCAAGGACGACGGCAACTA
CAAGACCCGCGCCGAGGTGAAGTTCGAGGGCGACACCCTGGTGAACCGCATCGAGCTGAAGGGCATCGAC
TTCAAGGAGGACGGCAACATCCTGGGGCACAAGCTGGAGTACAACTACAACAGCCACAACGTCTATATCA
TGGCCGACAAGCAGAAGAACGGCATCAAGGTGAACTTCAAGATCCGCCACAACATCGAGGACGGCAGCGT
GCAGCTCGCCGACCACTACCAGCAGAACACCCCCATCGGCGACGGCCCCGTGCTGCTGCCCGACAACCAC
TACCTGAGCACCCAGTCCGCCCTGAGCAAAGACCCCAACGAGAAGCGCGATCACATGGTCCTGCTGGAGT
TCGTGACCGCCGCCGGGATCACTCTCGGCATGGACGAGCTGTACAAGTAAATCATCACCATCACCATTGA
GTTTAAACCCGCTGATCAGCCTCGACTGTGCCTTCTAGTTGCCAGCCATCTGTTGTTTGCCCCTCCCCCG
TGCCTTCCTTGACCCTGGAAGGTGCCACTCCCACTGTCCTTTCCTAATAAAATGAGGAAATTGCATCGCA
TTGTCTGAGTAGGTGTCATTCTATTCTGGGGGGTGGGGTGGGGCAGGACAGCAAGGGGGAGGATTGGGAA
GACAATAGCAGGCATGCTGGGGATGCGGTGGGCTCTATGGCTTCTGAGGCGGAAAGAACCAGCTGGGGCT
CGATACCGTCGACCTCTAGCTAGAGCTTGGCGTAATCATGGTCATAGCTGTTTCCTGTGTGAAATTGTTA
TCCGCTCACAATTCCACACAACATACGAGCCGGAAGCATAAAGTGTAAAGCCTAGGGTGCCTAATGAGTG
AGCTAACTCACATTAATTGCGTTGCGCTCACTGCCCGCTTTCCAGTCGGGAAACCTGTCGTGCCAGCTGC
ATTAATGAATCGGCCAACGCGCGGGAAGAGGCGGTTTGCGTATTGGGCGCTCTTCCGCTTCCTCGCTCAC
TGACTCGCTGCGCTCGGTCGTTCGGCTGCGGCGAGCGGTATCAGCTCACTCAAAGGCGGTAATACGGTTA
TCCACAGAATCAGGGGATAACGCAGGAAAGAACATGTGAGCAAAAGGCCAGCAAAAGGCCAGGAACCGTA
AAAAGGCCGCGTTGCTGGCGTTTTTCCATAGGCTCCGCCCCCCTGACGAGCATCACAAAAATCGACGCTC
AAGTCAGAGGTGGCGAAACCCGACAGGACTATAAAGATACCAGGCGTTTCCCCCTGGAAGCTCCCTCGTG
CGCTCTCCTGTTCCGACCCTGCCGCTTACCGGATACCTGTCCGCCTTTCTCCCTTCGGGAAGCGTGGCGC
TTTCTCATAGCTCACGCTGTAGGTATCTCAGTTCGGTGTAGGTCGTTCGCTCCAAGCTGGGCTGTGTGCA
CGAACCCCCCGTTCAGCCCGACCGCTGCGCCTTATCCGGTAACTATCGTCTTGAGTCCAACCCGGTAAGA
CACGACTTATCGCCACTGGCAGCAGCCACTGGTAACAGGATTAGCAGAGCGAGGTATGTAGGCGGTGCTA
CAGAGTTCTTGAAGTGGTGGCCTAACTACGGCTACACTAGAAGAACAGTATTTGGTATCTGCGCTCTGCT
GAAGCCAGTTACCTTCGGAAAAAGAGTTGGTAGCTCTTGATCCGGCAAACAAACCACCGCTGGTAGCGGT
GGTTTTTTTGTTTGCAAGCAGCAGATTACGCGCAGAAAAAAAGGATCTCAAGAAGATCCTTTGATCTTTT
CTACGGGGTCTGACGCTCAGTGGAACGAAAACTCACGTTAAGGGATTTTGGTCATGAGATTATCAAAAAG
GATCTTCACCTAGATCCTTTTAAATTAAAAATGAAGTTTTAAATCAATCTAAAGTATATATGAGTAAACT
TGGTCTGACAGTTACCAATGCTTAATCAGTGAGGCACCTATCTCAGCGATCTGTCTATTTCGTTCATCCA
TAGTTGCCTGACTCCCCGTCGTGTAGATAACTACGATACGGGAGGGCTTACCATCTGGCCCCAGTGCTGC
AATGATACCGCGAGACCCACGCTCACCGGCTCCAGATTTATCAGCAATAAACCAGCCAGCCGGAAGGGCC
GAGCGCAGAAGTGGTCCTGCAACTTTATCCGCCTCCATCCAGTCTATTAATTGTTGCCGGGAAGCTAGAG
TAAGTAGTTCGCCAGTTAATAGTTTGCGCAACGTTGTTGCCATTGCTACAGGCATCGTGGTGTCACGCTC
GTCGTTTGGTATGGCTTCATTCAGCTCCGGTTCCCAACGATCAAGGCGAGTTACATGATCCCCCATGTTG
TGCAAAAAAGCGGTTAGCTCCTTCGGTCCTCCGATCGTTGTCAGAAGTAAGTTGGCCGCAGTGTTATCAC
TCATGGTTATGGCAGCACTGCATAATTCTCTTACTGTCATGCCATCCGTAAGATGCTTTTCTGTGACTGG
TGAGTACTCAACCAAGTCATTCTGAGAATAGTGTATGCGGCGACCGAGTTGCTCTTGCCCGGCGTCAATA
CGGGATAATACCGCGCCACATAGCAGAACTTTAAAAGTGCTCATCATTGGAAAACGTTCTTCGGGGCGAA
AACTCTCAAGGATCTTACCGCTGTTGAGATCCAGTTCGATGTAACCCACTCGTGCACCCAACTGATCTTC
AGCATCTTTTACTTTCACCAGCGTTTCTGGGTGAGCAAAAACAGGAAGGCAAAATGCCGCAAAAAAGGGA
ATAAGGGCGACACGGAAATGTTGAATACTCATACTCTTCCTTTTTCAATATTATTGAAGCATTTATCAGG
GTTATTGTCTCATGAGCGGATACATATTTGAATGTATTTAGAAAAATAAACAAATAGGGGTTCCGCGCAC
ATTTCCCCGAAAAGTGCCACCTGACGTCGACGGATCGGGAGATCGATCTCCCGATCCCCTAGGGTCGACT
CTCAGTACAATCTGCTCTGATGCCGCATAGTTAAGCCAGTATCTGCTCCCTGCTTGTGTGTTGGAGGTCG
CTGAGTAGTGCGCGAGCAAAATTTAAGCTACAACAAGGCAAGGCTTGACCGACAATTGCATGAAGAATCT
GCTTAGGGTTAGGCGTTTTGCGCTGCTTCGCGATGTACGGGCCAGATATACGCGTTGACATTGATTATTG
ACTAGTTATTAATAGTAATCAATTACGGGGTCATTAGTTCATAGCCCATATATGGAGTTCCGCGTTACAT
AACTTACGGTAAATGGCCCGCCTGGCTGACCGCCCAACGACCCCCGCCCATTGACGTCAATAATGACGTA
TGTTCCCATAGTAACGCCAATAGGGACTTTCCATTGACGTCAATGGGTGGAGTATTTACGGTAAACTGCC
CACTTGGCAGTACATCAAGTGTATC
